>Addgene plasmid #92245 | DSPQ-HTT-TALEN1 ZEO | addgene full sequence | sequence record 197977 | Addgene NGS Result
GGTCGACATTGATTATTGACTAGTTATTAATAGTAATCAATTACGGGGTCATTAGTTCATAGCCCATATA
TGGAGTTCCGCGTTACATAACTTACGGTAAATGGCCCGCCTGGCTGACCGCCCAACGACCCCCGCCCATT
GACGTCAATAATGACGTATGTTCCCATAGTAACGCCAATAGGGACTTTCCATTGACGTCAATGGGTGGAG
TATTTACGGTAAACTGCCCACTTGGCAGTACATCAAGTGTATCATATGCCAAGTACGCCCCCTATTGACG
TCAATGACGGTAAATGGCCCGCCTGGCATTATGCCCAGTACATGACCTTATGGGACTTTCCTACTTGGCA
GTACATCTACGTATTAGTCATCGCTATTACCATGGTCGAGGTGAGCCCCACGTTCTGCTTCACTCTCCCC
ATCTCCCCCCCCTCCCCACCCCCAATTTTGTATTTATTTATTTTTTAATTATTTTGTGCAGCGATGGGGG
CGGGGGGGGGGGGGGGCGCGCGCCAGGCGGGGCGGGGCGGGGCGAGGGGCGGGGCGGGGCGAGGCGGAGA
GGTGCGGCGGCAGCCAATCAGAGCGGCGCGCTCCGAAAGTTTCCTTTTATGGCGAGGCGGCGGCGGCGGC
GGCCCTATAAAAAGCGAAGCGCGCGGCGGGCGGGAGTCGCTGCGCGCTGCCTTCGCCCCGTGCCCCGCTC
CGCCGCCGCCTCGCGCCGCCCGCCCCGGCTCTGACTGACCGCGTTACTCCCACAGGTGAGCGGGCGGGAC
GGCCCTTCTCCTCCGGGCTGTAATTAGCGCTTGGTTTAATGACGGCTTGTTTCTTTTCTGTGGCTGCGTG
AAAGCCTTGAGGGGCTCCGGGAGGGCCCTTTGTGCGGGGGGAGCGGCTCGGGGGGTGCGTGCGTGTGTGT
GTGCGTGGGGAGCGCCGCGTGCGGCTCCGCGCTGCCCGGCGGCTGTGAGCGCTGCGGGCGCGGCGCGGGG
CTTTGTGCGCTCCGCAGTGTGCGCGAGGGGAGCGCGGCCGGGGGCGGTGCCCCGCGGTGCGGGGGGGGCT
GCGAGGGGAACAAAGGCTGCGTGCGGGGTGTGTGCGTGGGGGGGTGAGCAGGGGGTGTGGGCGCGTCGGT
CGGGCTGCAACCCCCCCTGCACCCCCCTCCCCGAGTTGCTGAGCACGGCCCGGCTTCGGGTGCGGGGCTC
CGTACGGGGCGTGGCGCGGGGCTCGCCGTGCCGGGCGGGGGGTGGCGGCAGGTGGGGGTGCCGGGCGGGG
CTRKRMSGCCTCGGGCCGGGGAGGGCTCGGGGGAGGGGCGCGGCGGCCCCCGGAGCGCCGGCGGCTGTCG
AGGCGCGGCGAGCCGCAGCCATTGCCTTTTATGGTAATCGTGCGAGAGGGCGCAGGGACTTCCTTTGTCC
CAAATCTGTGCGGAGCCGAAATCTGGGAGGCGCCGCCGCACCCCCTCTAGCGGGCGCGGGGCGAAGCGGT
GCGGCGCCGGCAGGAAGGAAATGGGCGGGGAGGGCCTTCGTGCGTCGCCGCGCCGCCGTCCCCTTCTCCC
TCTCCAGCCTCGGGGCTGTCCGCGGGGGGACGGCTGCCTTCGGGGGGGACGGGGCAGGGCGGGGTTCGGC
TTCTGGCGTGTGACCGGCGGCTCTAGAGCCTCTGCTAACCATGTTCATGCCTTCTTCTTTTTCCTACAGC
TCCTGGGCAACGTGCTGGTTATTGTGCTGTCTCATCATTTTGGCAAAGAATTCAGGGACTACAAAGACCA
TGACGGTGATTATAAAGATCATGACATCGATTACAAGGATGACGATGACAAGATGGCCCCCAAGAAGAAG
AGGAAGGTGGGCATTCACGGGGTACCCGCCGCTGTGGATCTACGCACGCTCGGCTACAGCCAGCAGCAAC
AGGAGATGATCAAACCGAAGGTTCGTTCGACAGTGGCGCAGCACCACGAGGCACTGGTCGGCCATGGGTT
TACACACGCGCACATCGTTGCGCTCAGCCAACACCCGGCAGCGTTAGGGACCGTCGCTGTCAAGTATCAG
GACATGATCGCAGCGTTGCCAGAGGCGACACACGAAGCGATCGTTGGCGTCGGCAAACAGTGGTCCGGCG
CACGCGCTCTGGAGGCCTTGCTCACGGTGGCGGGAGAGTTGAGAGGTCCACCGTTACAGTTGGACACAGG
CCAACTTCTCAAGATTGCAAAACGTGGCGGCGTGACCGCAGTGGAGGCAGTGCATGCATGGCGCAATGCA
CTGACGGGTGCCCCCCTGAACTTGACTCCAGAACAGGTTGTGGCCATCGCAAGCCACGACGGAGGAAAGC
AAGCCCTGGAAACAGTACAGAGGCTGTTGCCTGTCCTGTGTCAAGCTCACGGTCTGACCCCTGAGCAAGT
CGTCGCAATCGCCTCCAACATTGGCGGGAAACAGGCACTGGAGACTGTCCAGCGCCTGCTTCCCGTGCTT
TGCCAGGCGCACGGACTCACCCCAGAACAAGTCGTCGCAATCGCGAGCAATAACGGCGGAAAACAGGCTT
TGGAAACGGTGCAGAGGCTCCTTCCAGTGCTGTGTCAGGCACATGGCCTAACTCCAGAACAGGTTGTGGC
CATCGCAAGCCACGACGGAGGAAAGCAAGCCCTGGAAACAGTACAGAGGCTGTTGCCTGTCCTGTGTCAA
GCTCACGGGCTTACACCTGAGCAGGTTGTGGCCATTGCCTCGAATGGAGGGGGCAAACAGGCGTTGGAAA
CCGTACAACGATTGCTGCCGGTCCTTTGCCAAGCCCACGGCTTGACACCTGAGCAGGTTGTGGCCATTGC
CTCGAATGGAGGGGGCAAACAGGCGTTGGAAACCGTACAACGATTGCTGCCGGTCCTTTGCCAAGCCCAC
GGACTCACTCCAGAACAGGTTGTGGCCATCGCAAGCCACGACGGAGGAAAGCAAGCCCTGGAAACAGTAC
AGAGGCTGTTGCCTGTCCTGTGTCAAGCTCACGGCCTAACTCCAGAACAGGTTGTGGCCATCGCAAGCCA
CGACGGAGGAAAGCAAGCCCTGGAAACAGTACAGAGGCTGTTGCCTGTCCTGTGTCAAGCTCACGGTCTG
ACACCTGAGCAGGTTGTGGCCATTGCCTCGAATGGAGGGGGCAAACAGGCGTTGGAAACCGTACAACGAT
TGCTGCCGGTCCTTTGCCAAGCCCACGGCTTGACTCCAGAACAGGTTGTGGCCATCGCAAGCCACGACGG
AGGAAAGCAAGCCCTGGAAACAGTACAGAGGCTGTTGCCTGTCCTGTGTCAAGCTCACGGGCTTACCCCT
GAGCAAGTCGTCGCAATCGCCTCCAACATTGGCGGGAAACAGGCACTGGAGACTGTCCAGCGCCTGCTTC
CCGTGCTTTGCCAGGCGCACGGCCTAACCCCAGAACAAGTCGTCGCAATCGCGAGCAATAACGGCGGAAA
ACAGGCTTTGGAAACGGTGCAGAGGCTCCTTCCAGTGCTGTGTCAGGCACATGGACTCACTCCAGAACAG
GTTGTGGCCATCGCAAGCCACGACGGAGGAAAGCAAGCCCTGGAAACAGTACAGAGGCTGTTGCCTGTCC
TGTGTCAAGCTCACGGCTTGACTCCAGAACAGGTTGTGGCCATCGCAAGCCACGACGGAGGAAAGCAAGC
CCTGGAAACAGTACAGAGGCTGTTGCCTGTCCTGTGTCAAGCTCACGGGCTTACCCCAGAACAAGTCGTC
GCAATCGCGAGCAATAACGGCGGAAAACAGGCTTTGGAAACGGTGCAGAGGCTCCTTCCAGTGCTGTGTC
AGGCACATGGTCTGACTCCAGAACAGGTTGTGGCCATCGCAAGCCACAACGGAGGAAAGCAAGCCCTGGA
AACAGTACAGAGGCTGTTGCCTGTCCTGTGTCAAGCTCACGGCCTAACCCCGGAGCAGGTGGTGGCCATC
GCCAGCCACGACGGCGGCAGGCCGGCGCTGGAGAGCATTGTTGCCCAGTTATCTCGCCCTGATCCGGCGT
TGGCCGCGTTGACCAACGACCACCTCGTCGCCTTGGCCTGCCTCGGCGGACGTCCTGCGCTGGATGCAGT
GAAAAAGGGATTGCCGCACGCGCCGGCCTTGATCAAAAGAACCAATCGCCGTATTCCCGAACGCACATCC
CATCGCGTTGCCGGATCCCAGCTGGTGAAGTCCGAGCTGGAGGAAAAGAAGTCCGAACTGCGCCACAAGT
TGAAGTACGTCCCTCACGAGTACATCGAACTGATCGAAATCGCCCGCAACCCAACCCAGGACCGTATCCT
GGAGATGAAGGTCATGGAGTTCTTCATGAAGGTGTACGGTTATCGCGGAGAGCATCTCGGCGGCTCTCGC
AAACCCGACGGCGCTATCTACACAGTAGGCTCCCCCATCGACTACGGCGTCATTGTGGACACTAAGGCCT
ACTCAGGAGGCTACAACCTTCCCATCGGCCAGGCCGACGAAATGCAGCGCTACGTGAAGGAGAATCAGAC
CCGCAACAAGCACATCAACCCCAATGAGTGGTGGAAAGTGTATCCCTCATCCGTCACAGAGTTCAAGTTT
CTGTTTGTGAGCGGTCACTTCAAGGGTAACTACAAAGCCCAGCTTACTCGTCTGAACAGGAAGACCAACT
GCAACGGCGCCGTGCTCTCAGTGGAGGAGCTGCTGATCGGTGGGGAGATGATCAAGGCCGGGACCCTCAC
CTTAGAGGAGGTGCGCCGGAAGTTCAATAATGGAGAGATTAACTTCTGATAACTCGAGGATATCGCGGCC
GCTACGTAAATTCCGCCCCCCCCCCCCCCCCCCCCCTAACGTTACTGGCCGAAGCCGCTTGGAATAAGGC
CGGTGTGCGTTTGTCTATATGTTATTTTCCACCATATTGCCGTCTTTTGGCAATGTGAGGGCCCGGAAAC
CTGGCCCTGTCTTCTTGACGAGCATTCCTAGGGGTCTTTCCCCTCTCGCCAAAGGAATGCAAGGTCTGTT
GAATGTCGTGAAGGAAGCAGTTCCTCTGGAAGCTTCTTGAAGACAAACAACGTCTGTAGCGACCCTTTGC
AGGCAGCGGAACCCCCCACCTGGCGACAGGTGCCTCTGCGGCCAAAAGCCACGTGTATAAGATACACCTG
CAAAGGCGGCACAACCCCAGTGCCACGTTGTGAGTTGGATAGTTGTGGAAAGAGTCAAATGGCTCTCCTC
AAGCGTATTCAACAAGGGGCTGAAGGATGCCCAGAAGGTACCCCATTGTATGGGATCTGATCTGGGGCCT
CGGTGCACATGCTTTACATGTGTTTAGTCGAGGTTAAAAAAACGTCTAGGCCCCCCGAACCACGGGGACG
TGGTTTTCCTTTGAAAAACACGATGATAATATGGCCACAACCATGGCCAAGCCTTTGTCTCAAGAAGAAT
CCACCCTCATTGAAAGAGCAACGGCTACAATCAACAGCATCCCCATCTCTGAAGACTACAGCGTCGCCAG
CGCAGCTCTCTCTAGCGACGGCCGCATCTTCACTGGTGTCAATGTATATCATTTTACTGGGGGACCTTGT
GCAGAACTCGTGGTGCTGGGCACTGCTGCTGCTGCGGCAGCTGGCAACCTGACTTGTATCGTCGCGATCG
GAAATGAGAACAGGGGCATCTTGAGCCCCTGCGGACGGTGCCGACAGGTGCTTCTCGATCTGCATCCTGG
GATCAAAGCCATAGTGAAGGACAGTGATGGACAGCCGACGGCAGTTGGGATTCGTGAATTGCTGCCCTCT
GGTTATGTGTGGGAGGGCTAAAGATCTTTTTCCCTCTGCCAAAAATTATGGGGACATCATGAAGCCCCTT
GAGCATCTGACTTCTGGCTAATAAAGGAAATTTATTTTCATTGCAATAGTGTGTTGGAATTTTTTGTGTC
TCTCACTCGGAAGGACATATGGGAGGGCAAATCATTTAAAACATCAGAATGAGTATTTGGTTTAGAGTTT
GGCAACATATGCCCATATGCTGGCTGCCATGAACAAAGGTTGGCTATAAAGAGGTCATCAGTATATGAAA
CAGCCCCCTGCTGTCCATTCCTTATTCCATAGAAAAGCCTTGACTTGAGGTTAGATTTTTTTTATATTTT
GTTTTGTGTTATTTTTTTCTTTAACATCCCTAAAATTTTCCTTACATGTTTTACTAGCCAGATTTTTCCT
CCTCTCCTGACTACTCCCAGTCATAGCTGTCCCTCTTCTCTTATGGAGATCCCTCGACCTGCAGCCCAAG
CTTGGCGTAATCATGGTCATAGCTGTTTCCTGTGTGAAATTGTTATCCGCTCACAATTCCACACAACATA
CGAGCCGGAAGCATAAAGTGTAAAGCCTGGGGTGCCTAATGAGTGAGCTAACTCACATTAATTGCGTTGC
GCTCACTGCCCGCTTTCCAGTCGGGAAACCTGTCGTGCCAGCGGATCCGCATCTCAATTAGTCAGCAACC
ATAGTCCCGCCCCTAACTCCGCCCATCCCGCCCCTAACTCCGCCCAGTTCCGCCCATTCTCCGCCCCATG
GCTGACTAATTTTTTTTATTTATGCAGAGGCCGAGGCCGCCTCGGCCTCTGAGCTATTCCAGAAGTAGTG
AGGAGGCTTTTTTGGAGGCCTAGGCTTTTGCAAAAAGCTAACTTGTTTATTGCAGCTTATAATGGTTACA
AATAAAGCAATAGCATCACAAATTTCACAAATAAAGCATTTTTTTCACTGCATTCTAGTTGTGGTTTGTC
CAAACTCATCAATGTATCTTATCATGTCTGGATCCGCTGCATTAATGAATCGGCCAACGCGCGGGGAGAG
GCGGTTTGCGTATTGGGCGCTCTTCCGCTTCCTCGCTCACTGACTCGCTGCGCTCGGTCGTTCGGCTGCG
GCGAGCGGTATCAGCTCACTCAAAGGCGGTAATACGGTTATCCACAGAATCAGGGGATAACGCAGGAAAG
AACATGTGAGCAAAAGGCCAGCAAAAGGCCAGGAACCGTAAAAAGGCCGCGTTGCTGGCGTTTTTCCATA
GGCTCCGCCCCCCTGACGAGCATCACAAAAATCGACGCTCAAGTCAGAGGTGGCGAAACCCGACAGGACT
ATAAAGATACCAGGCGTTTCCCCCTGGAAGCTCCCTCGTGCGCTCTCCTGTTCCGACCCTGCCGCTTACC
GGATACCTGTCCGCCTTTCTCCCTTCGGGAAGCGTGGCGCTTTCTCATAGCTCACGCTGTAGGTATCTCA
GTTCGGTGTAGGTCGTTCGCTCCAAGCTGGGCTGTGTGCACGAACCCCCCGTTCAGCCCGACCGCTGCGC
CTTATCCGGTAACTATCGTCTTGAGTCCAACCCGGTAAGACACGACTTATCGCCACTGGCAGCAGCCACT
GGTAACAGGATTAGCAGAGCGAGGTATGTAGGCGGTGCTACAGAGTTCTTGAAGTGGTGGCCTAACTACG
GCTACACTAGAAGAACAGTATTTGGTATCTGCGCTCTGCTGAAGCCAGTTACCTTCGGAAAAAGAGTTGG
TAGCTCTTGATCCGGCAAACAAACCACCGCTGGTAGCGGTGGTTTTTTTGTTTGCAAGCAGCAGATTACG
CGCAGAAAAAAAGGATCTCAAGAAGATCCTTTGATCTTTTCTACGGGGTCTGACGCTCAGTGGAACGAAA
ACTCACGTTAAGGGATTTTGGTCATGAGATTATCAAAAAGGATCTTCACCTAGATCCTTTTAAATTAAAA
ATGAAGTTTTAAATCAATCTAAAGTATATATGAGTAAACTTGGTCTGACAGTTACCAATGCTTAATCAGT
GAGGCACCTATCTCAGCGATCTGTCTATTTCGTTCATCCATAGTTGCCTGACTCCCCGTCGTGTAGATAA
CTACGATACGGGAGGGCTTACCATCTGGCCCCAGTGCTGCAATGATACCGCGAGACCCACGCTCACCGGC
TCCAGATTTATCAGCAATAAACCAGCCAGCCGGAAGGGCCGAGCGCAGAAGTGGTCCTGCAACTTTATCC
GCCTCCATCCAGTCTATTAATTGTTGCCGGGAAGCTAGAGTAAGTAGTTCGCCAGTTAATAGTTTGCGCA
ACGTTGTTGCCATTGCTACAGGCATCGTGGTGTCACGCTCGTCGTTTGGTATGGCTTCATTCAGCTCCGG
TTCCCAACGATCAAGGCGAGTTACATGATCCCCCATGTTGTGCAAAAAAGCGGTTAGCTCCTTCGGTCCT
CCGATCGTTGTCAGAAGTAAGTTGGCCGCAGTGTTATCACTCATGGTTATGGCAGCACTGCATAATTCTC
TTACTGTCATGCCATCCGTAAGATGCTTTTCTGTGACTGGTGAGTACTCAACCAAGTCATTCTGAGAATA
GTGTATGCGGCGACCGAGTTGCTCTTGCCCGGCGTCAATACGGGATAATACCGCGCCACATAGCAGAACT
TTAAAAGTGCTCATCATTGGAAAACGTTCTTCGGGGCGAAAACTCTCAAGGATCTTACCGCTGTTGAGAT
CCAGTTCGATGTAACCCACTCGTGCACCCAACTGATCTTCAGCATCTTTTACTTTCACCAGCGTTTCTGG
GTGAGCAAAAACAGGAAGGCAAAATGCCGCAAAAAAGGGAATAAGGGCGACACGGAAATGTTGAATACTC
ATACTCTTCCTTTTTCAATATTATTGAAGCATTTATCAGGGTTATTGTCTCATGAGCGGATACATATTTG
AATGTATTTAGAAAAATAAACAAATAGGGGTTCCGCGCACATTTCCCCGAAAAGTGCCACCT
Features (pLannotate 1.2.2; 23 found; start..end, strand, type, name):
      5..384     +  enhancer       CMV enhancer: human cytomegalovirus immediate early enhancer
    386..662     +  promoter       chicken β-actin promoter: No description available
    663..1679    +  intron         chimeric intron: chimera between introns from chicken β-actin and rabbit β-globin
   1677..1733    +  CDS            HBB (fragment): HBB_LEPEU - Experimental evidence at protein level: Swiss-Prot protein existence level 1. Involved in oxygen transport from the lung to the various peripheral tissues. From Lepus europaeus (European hare).
   1737..1802    +  CDS            3xFLAG: three tandem FLAG® epitope tags, followed by an enterokinase cleavage site
   1800..2363    +  CDS            avrBs3 (fragment): AVRB3_XANEU - Experimental evidence at protein level: Swiss-Prot protein existence level 1. Avirulence protein. Acts as a transcription factor in C.annuum plants. In susceptible plants lacking the Bs3 resistance gene induces expression of a number of genes, including genes homologous to a family of auxin-induced genes, alpha-expansin genes, pectate lyase, anthocyanidin glucoside rhamnosyl transferase and at least one transcription factor, UPA20. Their expression leads to plant hypertrophy in mesophyll cells, probably mainly mediated by UPA20 (PubMed:17962565). In resistant plants induces the h
   3954..4160    +  CDS            pthXo1 (fragment): PTHX1_XANOP - Also known as tal2b. Experimental evidence at protein level: Swiss-Prot protein existence level 1. Avirulence protein. Acts as a transcription factor in rice, inducing expression of a number of host genes including SWEET11 (Os8N3, XA13, AC Q6YZF3) in susceptible plants with the Xa13 allele. Plants with the xa13 allele, which has an altered promoter, are resistant to bacterial blight caused by this bacterial strain and do not induce SWEET11. The xa13 allele elicits an atypical hypersensitive response (HR). PthXo1 binds SWEET11 promoter DNA in a sequence-specific manner. From Xanth
   4149..4736    +  CDS            fokIR (fragment): T2F1_PLAOK - Also known as rfoKI. Experimental evidence at protein level: Swiss-Prot protein existence level 1. Recognizes the double-stranded sequence 5'-GGATG-3'/3'-CATCC- 5' and cleaves respectively 14 bases after G-1 and 13 bases before C-1. From Planomicrobium okeanokoites (Planococcus okeanokoites) (Flavobacterium okeanokoites).
   4773..4796    -  promoter       chicken β-actin promoter (fragment): contains a 21-bp deletion relative to the standard chicken β-actin promoter
   4887..5349    +  misc_feature   IRES: internal ribosome entry site (IRES) of the encephalomyocarditis virus (EMCV)
   5363..5761    +  CDS            BSD: blasticidin S deaminase; Aspergillus terreus BSD; confers resistance to blasticidin
   5830..5885    +  polyA_signal   β-globin poly(A) signal: rabbit β-globin polyadenylation signal (Gil and Proudfoot, 1987)
   6270..6286    -  protein_bind   lac operator: The lac repressor binds to the lac operator to inhibit transcription in E. coli. This inhibition can be relieved by adding lactose or isopropyl-β-D-thiogalactopyranoside (IPTG). lac repressor encoded by lacI
   6294..6324    -  promoter       lac promoter: promoter for the E. coli lac operon
   6339..6360    -  protein_bind   CAP binding site: CAP binding activates transcription in the presence of cAMP. E. coli catabolite activator protein
   6373..6412    -  CDS            lacI (fragment): lac repressor; lacI; The lac repressor binds to the lac operator to inhibit transcription in E. coli. This inhibition can be relieved by adding lactose or isopropyl-β-D-thiogalactopyranoside (IPTG).
   6419..6441    +  promoter       SV40 promoter (fragment): SV40 enhancer and early promoter
   6465..6600    +  rep_origin     SV40 ori: SV40 origin of replication
   6620..6754    +  polyA_signal   SV40 poly(A) signal: SV40 polyadenylation signal
   6756..6810    -  CDS            lacI (fragment): lac repressor; lacI; The lac repressor binds to the lac operator to inhibit transcription in E. coli. This inhibition can be relieved by adding lactose or isopropyl-β-D-thiogalactopyranoside (IPTG).
   6993..7581    -  rep_origin     ori: high-copy-number ColE1/pMB1/pBR322/pUC origin of replication
   7752..8612    -  CDS            AmpR: β-lactamase; bla; confers resistance to ampicillin, carbenicillin, and related antibiotics
   8613..8717    -  promoter       AmpR promoter: bla
