[The description below was written by a language model from this plasmid's Addgene catalogue record and pLannotate feature annotations shown in this document.]
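Description:
DSPQ-HTT-TALEN1 ZEO is a mammalian expression plasmid encoding one half of a TALEN pair that cuts downstream of the human HTT (huntingtin) gene. It is propagated in E. coli as a high-copy plasmid through a ColE1/pUC-type origin with ampicillin resistance (AmpR under its bla promoter). The backbone also carries an SV40 origin and SV40 poly(A) signal, along with remnants of lac regulatory sequence.

The payload is a single bicistronic transcription unit driven by the CAG promoter, made up of the CMV enhancer, chicken β-actin promoter and a chimeric β-actin/β-globin intron. The open reading frame begins with a 3xFLAG tag. This is followed by TAL effector N-terminal sequence (annotated as an avrBs3 fragment) and a custom repeat array that the annotation tool leaves unlabelled. The catalogue lists 16 repeat-variable diresidues for that array, which specify the DNA target. A TAL effector C-terminal segment (pthXo1 fragment) and the FokI nuclease domain complete the fusion. According to the record, the FokI domain is the KKR variant, so cleavage requires obligate heterodimerisation with the partner plasmid DSPQ-HTT-TALEN2 BSD, which limits cutting by homodimers. Downstream, an EMCV IRES allows translation of a drug-resistance gene from the same transcript, which ends at a rabbit β-globin poly(A) signal. This arrangement allows enrichment of transfected cells expressing the nuclease.

The record is inconsistent about that marker. The plasmid name and the backbone (pCAG-ZEO-IRES) imply zeocin selection, but the catalogue fields list blasticidin, and the sequenced plasmid contains the blasticidin S deaminase gene (BSD) with no zeocin-resistance feature annotated. The associated publication concerns isogenic Huntington disease human pluripotent stem cell lines, which is consistent with use of this TALEN pair for genome editing at the HTT locus.
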