Addgene plasmid #92245: DSPQ-HTT-TALEN1 ZEO
Purpose: TALEN targeting downstream of HTT gene (KKR) with Blasticidin selection, forms obligate heterodimer with DSPQ-HTT-TALEN2 BSD. TALEN: HD, NI, NN, HD, NG, NG, HD, HD, NG, HD, NI, NN, HD, HD, NN, HD
Depositing lab: Mahmoud Pouladi. Depositing organization: Translational Laboratory in Genetic Medicine, BMSI, A*STAR. Publication: Unbiased Profiling of Isogenic Huntington Disease hPSC-Derived CNS and Peripheral Cells Reveals Strong Cell-Type Specificity of CAG Length Effects. Ooi J, Langley SR, Xu X, Utami KH, Sim B, Huang Y, Harmston NP, Tay YL, Ziaei A, Zeng R, Low D, Aminkeng F, Sobota RM, Ginhoux F, Petretto E, Pouladi MA. Cell Rep. 2019 Feb 26;26(9):2494-2508.e7. doi: 10.1016/j.celrep.2019.02.008. PubMed 30811996.
Backbone
  Vector backbone: pCAG-ZEO-IRES
  Backbone size w/o insert (bp): 5819
  Vector type: TALEN
  Selectable markers: Blasticidin
Growth in bacteria
  Bacterial resistance: Ampicillin, 100 μg/mL
  Growth temperature: 37°C
  Growth strain: DH5alpha
  Copy number: High Copy
Gene/Insert
  Gene/Insert name: TALEN
  Species: Synthetic
  Promoter: CAG
  Cloning method: Restriction Enzyme; 5′ cloning site unknown (unknown if destroyed); 3′ cloning site unknown (unknown if destroyed)
  Sequencing primers: 5′ unknown
Terms and licenses: Academic/Nonprofit Terms; Industry Terms: Not Available to Industry
How to cite: DSPQ-HTT-TALEN1 ZEO was a gift from Mahmoud Pouladi (Addgene plasmid # 92245 ; http://n2t.net/addgene:92245 ; RRID:Addgene_92245)
